>Addgene plasmid #176215 | pAAV-hAdipoq-GFP | addgene full sequence | sequence record 347620 | Addgene Partial NGS Result
GGCTGCAGAGAGGGAGTGGCCAACTCCATCACTAGGGGTTCCTCAGATCTGAATTCGGTACCTCTTTCCA
CATGACGGCCTTTGTGGTGGGTGGCAGATTGCCCTGAGGCCTCGCAAAATGCTAGGCTTTCACAATGTCA
CTGACTGACAGCCAGGCCCAGCACAGTCTTGGTGTGATTGTGGGGCTAAAGTTATTCCACCTTGTGCAAT
AGCTACAGCGAATTCATGTGCAAGGTCTTTCCTAAATCCAGGGTCCAGGTCAGAGAGTGGAGGATGTGCT
CTATTTCTTACCTGATTGCAGACCCCTCTGACAGTGCTCCCTTCTGAAGCACTCACTGTCTGAACGTACA
CAGTCTCAGACTTAATCATGCACAGTGAGCAAGACTGTGGTGTGATAATTGGCGTCCCTGACTTATTAGG
GCAAATCTATGGGAGGGGGAGACCTCCTGGACCACTGAGCAATTAATTCATTTACATTAGGAAGTTTCTC
CGTCAGATGCAGGAAAAAAATCTTGTTTTCCTGCTGTGGTTTTGACTTTTGCCCCATCTTCTGTTGCTGT
TGTAGGAGGCAAAATAAGGGTCAAGGCCTGGAAACACAAGTGCTTTGACTGAAGCTCCACTTGGCTTCCG
AAGCCCAAGCTGGGTTGTACCAGGTTCCCTAGGGTGCAGGCTGTGGGCAACTGCCAGGGACATGTGCCTG
CCCACCGGCCTCTGGCCCTCACTGAGTTGGCCAATGGGAAATGACAATTGTGAGGTGGGGACTGCCTGCC
CCCGTGAGTACCGGGCTGTTGAGGCTGGGCCATCTCCTCCTCACTTCCATTCTGACTGCAGTCTGTGGTT
CTGATTCCATACCAGAGGGTAAAAACTAGTCCGCGGAATTCTCGAGACCATGGTGAGCAAGGGCGAGGAG
CTGTTCACCGGGGTGGTGCCCATCCTGGTCGAGCTGGACGGCGACGTAAACGGCCACAAGTTCAGCGTGT
CCGGCGAGGGCGAGGGCGATGCCACCTACGGCAAGCTGACCCTGAAGTTCATCTGCACCACCGGCAAGCT
GCCCGTGCCCTGGCCCACCCTCGTGACCACCCTGACCTACGGCGTGCAGTGCTTCAGCCGCTACCCCGAC
CACATGAAGCAGCACGACTTCTTCAAGTCCGCCATGCCCGAAGGCTACGTCCAGGAGCGCACCATCTTCT
TCAAGGACGACGGCAACTACAAGACCCGCGCCGAGGTGAAGTTCGAGGGCGACACCCTGGTGAACCGCAT
CGAGCTGAAGGGCATCGACTTCAAGGAGGACGGCAACATCCTGGGGCACAAGCTGGAGTACAACTACAAC
AGCCACAACGTCTATATCATGGCCGACAAGCAGAAGAACGGCATCAAGGTGAACTTCAAGATCCGCCACA
ACATCGAGGACGGCAGCGTGCAGCTCGCCGACCACTACCAGCAGAACACCCCCATCGGCGACGGCCCCGT
GCTGCTGCCCGACAACCACTACCTGAGCACCCAGTCCGCCCTGAGCAAAGACCCCAACGAGAAGCGCGAT
CACATGGTCCTGCTGGAGTTCGTGACCGCCGCCGGGATCACTCTCGGCATGGACGAGCTGTACAAGTAAG
CGGCCGCTCTAGAAGATAATCAACCTCTGGATTACAAAATTTGTGAAAGATTGACTGGTATTCTTAACTA
TGTTGCTCCTTTTACGCTATGTGGATACGCTGCTTTAATGCCTTTGTATCATGCTATTGCTTCCCGTATG
GCTTTCATTTTCTCCTCCTTGTATAAATCCTGGTTGCTGTCTCTTTATGAGGAGTTGTGGCCCGTTGTCA
GGCAACGTGGCGTGGTGTGCACTGTGTTTGCTGACGCAACCCCCACTGGTTGGGGCATTGCCACCACCTG
TCAGCTCCTTTCCGGGACTTTCGCTTTCCCCCTCCCTATTGCCACGGCGGAACTCATCGCCGCCTGCCTT
GCCCGCTGCTGGACAGGGGCTCGGCTGTTGGGCACTGACAATTCCGTGGTGTTGTCGGGGAAGCTGACGT
CCTTTCCATGGCTGCTCGCCTGTGTTGCCACCTGGATTCTGCGCGGGACGTCCTTCTGCTACGTCCCTTC
GGCCCTCAATCCAGCGGACCTTCCTTCCCGCGGCCTGCTGCCGGCTCTGCGGCCTCTTCCGCGTCTTCGC
CTTCGCCCTCAGACGAGTCGGATCTCCCTTTGGGCCGCCTCCCCGCATCGGACTAGAGAGATCCAGACAT
GATAAGATACATTGATGAGTTTGGACAAACCACAACTAGAATGCAGTGAAAAAAATGCTTTATTTGTGAA
ATTTGTGATGCTATTGCTTTATTTGTAACCATTATAAGCTGCAATAAACAAGTTAACAACAACAATTGCA
TTCATTTTATGTTTCAGGTTCAGGGGGAGGTGTGGGAGGTTTTTTAGTCGACTAGAGCTCGCTGATCAGC
CTCGACTGTGCCTTCTAGTTGCCAGCCATCTGTTGTTTGCCCCTCCCCCGTGCCTTCCTTGACCCTGGAA
GGTGCCACTCCCACTGTCCTTTCCTAATAAAATGAGGAAATTGCATCGCATTGTCTGAGTAGGTGTCATT
CTATTCTGGGGGGTGGGGTGGGGCAGGACAGCAAGGGGGAGGATTGGGAAGACAATAGCAGGCATGCTGG
GGAGAGATCTGAGGAACCCCTAGTGATGGAGTTGGCCACTCCCTCTCTGCGCGCTCGCTCGCTCACTGAG
GCCGGGCGACCAAAGGTCGCCCGACGCCCGGGCTTTGCCCGGGCGGCCTCAGTGAGCGAGCGAGCGCGCA
GAGAGGGAGCTGCAGCCTGGCGTAATAGCGAAGAGGCCCGCACCGATCGCCCTTCCCAACAGTTGCGCAG
CCTGAATGGCGAATGG
[124 nt withheld, positions 2887-3010]
C
[91 nt withheld, positions 3012-3102]
A
[49 nt withheld, positions 3104-3152]
CCTTTGACGTTGGAGTCCACGTTCTTT
[37 nt withheld, positions 3180-3216]
ACCCTATCTCGGTCTATTCTTTTGATTTATAAGGGATTTTGCCGATTTCGGCCTATTGGTTAAAAAATGA
GCTGATTTAACAAAAATTTAACGCGAATTTTAACAAAATATTAACGCTTACAATTTCCTGATGCGGTATT
TTCTCCTTACGCATCTGTGCGGTATTTCACACCGCATATGGTGCACTCTCAGTACAATCTGCTCTGATGC
CGCATAGTTAAGCCAGCCCCGACACCCGCCAACACCCGCTGACGCGCCCTGACGGGCTTGTCTGCTCCCG
GCATCCGCTTACAGACAAGCTGTGACCGTCTCCGGGAGCTGCATGTGTCAGAGGTTTTCACCGTCATCAC
CGAAACGCGCGAGACGAAAGGGCCTCGTGATACGCCTATTTTTATAGGTTAATGTCATGATAATAATGGT
TTCTTAGACGTCAGGTGGCACTTTTCGGGGAAATGTGCGCGGAACCCCTATTTGTTTATTTTTCTAAATA
CATTCAAATATGTATCCGCTCATGAGACAATAACCCTGATAAATGCTTCAATAATATTGAAAAAGGAAGA
GTATGAGTATTCAACATTTCCGTGTCGCCCTTATTCCCTTTTTTGCGGCATTTTGCCTTCCTGTTTTTGC
TCACCCAGAAACGCTGGTGAAAGTAAAAGATGCTGAAGATCAGTTGGGTGCACGAGTGGGTTACATCGAA
CTGGATCTCAACAGCGGTAAGATCCTTGAGAGTTTTCGCCCCGAAGAACGTTTTCCAATGATGAGCACTT
TTAAAGTTCTGCTATGTGGCGCGGTATTATCCCGTATTGACGCCGGGCAAGAGCAACTCGGTCGCCGCAT
ACACTATTCTCAGAATGACTTGGTTGAGTACTCACCAGTCACAGAAAAGCATCTTACGGATGGCATGACA
GTAAGAGAATTATGCAGTGCTGCCATAACCATGAGTGATAACACTGCGGCCAACTTACTTCTGACAACGA
TCGGAGGACCGAAGGAGCTAACCGCTTTTTTGCACAACATGGGGGATCATGTAACTCGCCTTGATCGTTG
GGAACCGGAGCTGAATGAAGCCATACCAAACGACGAGCGTGACACCACGATGCCTGTAGCAATGGCAACA
ACGTTGCGCAAACTATTAACTGGCGAACTACTTACTCTAGCTTCCCGGCAACAATTAATAGACTGGATGG
AGGCGGATAAAGTTGCAGGACCACTTCTGCGCTCGGCCCTTCCGGCTGGCTGGTTTATTGCTGATAAATC
TGGAGCCGGTGAGCGTGGGTCTCGCGGTATCATTGCAGCACTGGGGCCAGATGGTAAGCCCTCCCGTATC
GTAGTTATCTACACGACGGGGAGTCAGGCAACTATGGATGAACGAAATAGACAGATCGCTGAGATAGGTG
CCTCACTGATTAAGCATTGGTAACTGTCAGACCAAGTTTACTCATATATACTTTAGATTGATTTAAAACT
TCATTTTTAATTTAAAAGGATCTAGGTGAAGATCCTTTTTGATAATCTCATGACCAAAATCCCTTAACGT
GAGTTTTCGTTCCACTGAGCGTCAGACCCCGTAGAAAAGATCAAAGGATCTTCTTGAGATCCTTTTTTTC
TGCGCGTAATCTGCTGCTTGCAAACAAAAAAACCACCGCTACCAGCGGTGGTTTGTTTGCCGGATCAAGA
GCTACCAACTCTTTTTCCGAAGGTAACTGGCTTCAGCAGAGCGCAGATACCAAATACTGTTCTTCTAGTG
TAGCCGTAGTTAGGCCACCACTTCAAGAACTCTGTAGCACCGCCTACATACCTCGCTCTGCTAATCCTGT
TACCAGTGGCTGCTGCCAGTGGCGATAAGTCGTGTCTTACCGGGTTGGACTCAAGACGATAGTTACCGGA
TAAGGCGCAGCGGTCGGGCTGAACGGGGGGTTCGTGCACACAGCCCAGCTTGGAGCGAACGACCTACACC
GAACTGAGATACCTACAGCGTGAGCTATGAGAAAGCGCCACGCTTCCCGAAGGGAGAAAGGCGGACAGGT
ATCCGGTAAGCGGCAGGGTCGGAACAGGAGAGCGCACGAGGGAGCTTCCAGGGGGAAACGCCTGGTATCT
TTATAGTCCTGTCGGGTTTCGCCACCTCTGACTTGAGCGTCGATTTTTGTGATGCTCGTCAGGGGGGCGG
AGCCTATGGAAAAACGCCAGCAACGCGGCCTTTTTACGGTTCCTGGCCTTTTGCTGGCCTTTTGCTCACA
TGTTCTTTCCTGCGTTATCCCCTGATTCTGTGGATAACCGTATTACCGCCTTTGAGTGAGCTGATACCGC
TCGCCGCAGCCGAACGACCGAGCGCAGCGAGTCAGTGAGCGAGGAAGCGGAAGAGCGCCCAATACGCAAA
CCGCCTCTCCCCGCGCGTTGGCCGATTCATTAATGCA
Features (pLannotate 1.2.2; 14 found; start..end, strand, type, name):
      5..43      -  repeat_region  AAV2 ITR (fragment): inverted terminal repeat of adeno-associated virus serotype 2 inverted
    890..1609    +  CDS            EGFP: the original enhanced GFP (Yang et al., 1996) mammalian codon-optimized
   1628..2216    +  misc_feature   WPRE: woodchuck hepatitis virus posttranscriptional regulatory element
   2230..2364    -  polyA_signal   SV40 poly(A) signal: SV40 polyadenylation signal
   2456..2663    +  polyA_signal   bGH poly(A) signal: bovine growth hormone polyadenylation signal
   2672..2801    +  repeat_region  AAV2 ITR (fragment): inverted terminal repeat of adeno-associated virus serotype 2 inverted
   2817..2883    +  CDS            lacZα (fragment): LacZα fragment of β-galactosidase; lacZ fragment
   2887..3315    +  rep_origin     f1 ori (sequence partly withheld): f1 bacteriophage origin of replication; arrow indicates direction of (+) strand synthesis
   3343..3442    -  misc_feature   bom (fragment): basis of mobility region from pBR322
   3544..3579    -  CDS            rop (fragment): Rop protein, which maintains plasmids at low copy number; rop
   3674..3778    +  promoter       AmpR promoter: bla
   3779..4639    +  CDS            AmpR: β-lactamase; bla; confers resistance to ampicillin, carbenicillin, and related antibiotics
   4810..5398    +  rep_origin     ori: high-copy-number ColE1/pMB1/pBR322/pUC origin of replication
   5581..1       +  CDS            lacI (fragment) (across the origin): lac repressor; lacI; The lac repressor binds to the lac operator to inhibit transcription in E. coli. This inhibition can be relieved by adding lactose or isopropyl-β-D-thiogalactopyranoside (IPTG).
