[The description below was written by a language model from this plasmid's Addgene catalogue record and pLannotate feature annotations shown in this document.]
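Description:
pAAV-hAdipoq-GFP is an adeno-associated virus transfer plasmid for mammalian expression, built on the pAAV-CBA-W backbone. The backbone's CBA promoter has been replaced with the distal enhancer and promoter of the human adiponectin gene. A GFP coding sequence, annotated as mammalian codon-optimized EGFP and derived from a lentiviral GFP plasmid, was cloned downstream between XhoI and NotI sites that both remain intact. Because adiponectin is an adipocyte-expressed gene, this arrangement is meant to restrict reporter expression to fat cells. The associated study concerns regulation of UCP1 and brown adipocyte biology, so the construct plausibly served there as an adipocyte-targeted reporter or control vector, though the record does not spell this out.

In the annotated sequence, EGFP is followed by a WPRE, which enhances transcript stability and expression, and then by a reverse-oriented SV40 poly(A) signal and a forward bGH poly(A) signal. AAV2 inverted terminal repeats flank the cassette and provide the cis elements for genome replication and packaging into AAV particles. Both are detected only as fragments, the upstream one being very short. The adiponectin regulatory sequences are not annotated, but they presumably occupy the unannotated stretch between the upstream ITR and EGFP.

The bacterial portion carries a high-copy ColE1/pUC-type origin, an ampicillin resistance gene with its own promoter, an f1 origin, and residual fragments of lacZα, lacI, bom and rop. The feature table comes from a partial NGS assembly of 5,633 nt, slightly shorter than the catalogued total of 5,773 bp, which may explain the incomplete ITR calls. The recorded propagation strain is recombination-deficient, the kind commonly chosen to keep ITR repeats stable.
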