Addgene plasmid #176215: pAAV-hAdipoq-GFP
Purpose: Expresses GFP under the control of distal enhancer and the promoter of human adiponectin gene
Depositing lab: Yu-Hua Tseng. Depositing organization: Joslin Diabetes Center. Publication: FGF6 and FGF9 regulate UCP1 expression independent of brown adipogenesis. Shamsi F, Xue R, Huang TL, Lundh M, Liu Y, Leiria LO, Lynes MD, Kempf E, Wang CH, Sugimoto S, Nigro P, Landgraf K, Schulz T, Li Y, Emanuelli B, Kothakota S, Williams LT, Jessen N, Pedersen SB, Bottcher Y, Bluher M, Korner A, Goodyear LJ, Mohammadi M, Kahn CR, Tseng YH. Nat Commun. 2020 Mar 17;11(1):1421. doi: 10.1038/s41467-020-15055-9. PubMed 32184391.
Backbone
  Vector backbone: pAAV-CBA-w
  Backbone size w/o insert (bp): 5050
  Total vector size (bp): 5773
  Modifications to backbone: The CBA promoter in the pAAV-CBA-W backbone was replaced with the human Adiponectin enhancer and promoter sequences.
  Vector type: Mammalian Expression, AAV
Growth in bacteria
  Bacterial resistance: Ampicillin, 100 μg/mL
  Growth temperature: 37°C
  Growth strain: NEB Stable
  Copy number: High Copy
Gene/Insert
  Gene/Insert name: GFP
  Insert size (bp): 723
  Cloning method: Restriction Enzyme; 5′ cloning site XhoI (not destroyed); 3′ cloning site NotI (not destroyed)
  Sequencing primers: 5′ AACTACTCGAGaccatggtgagcaagggcga; 3′ TATTCAGCGGCCGCTTACTTGTACAGCTCGTCCATGC
Resource information
  A portion of this plasmid was derived from a plasmid made by: The Gfp cDNA was derived from pLenti-GFP-Blast (Addgene, plasmid #17445).
Terms and licenses: Academic/Nonprofit Terms; Industry Terms: Not Available to Industry
How to cite: pAAV-hAdipoq-GFP was a gift from Yu-Hua Tseng (Addgene plasmid # 176215 ; http://n2t.net/addgene:176215 ; RRID:Addgene_176215)
